>Addgene plasmid #143055 | TFORF0620 | addgene full sequence | sequence record 399017 | Addgene NGS Result
TTAATGTAGTCTTATGCAATACTCTTGTAGTCTTGCAACATGGTAACGATGAGTTAGCAACATGCCTTAC
AAGGAGAGAAAAAGCACCGTGCATGCCGATTGGTGGAAGTAAGGTGGTACGATCGTGCCTTATTAGGAAG
GCAACAGACGGGTCTGACATGGATTGGACGAACCACTGAATTGCCGCATTGCAGAGATATTGTATTTAAG
TGCCTAGCTCGATACATAAACGGGTCTCTCTGGTTAGACCAGATCTGAGCCTGGGAGCTCTCTGGCTAAC
TAGGGAACCCACTGCTTAAGCCTCAATAAAGCTTGCCTTGAGTGCTTCAAGTAGTGTGTGCCCGTCTGTT
GTGTGACTCTGGTAACTAGAGATCCCTCAGACCCTTTTAGTCAGTGTGGAAAATCTCTAGCAGTGGCGCC
CGAACAGGGACTTGAAAGCGAAAGGGAAACCAGAGGAGCTCTCTCGACGCAGGACTCGGCTTGCTGAAGC
GCGCACGGCAAGAGGCGAGGGGCGGCGACTGGTGAGTACGCCAAAAATTTTGACTAGCGGAGGCTAGAAG
GAGAGAGATGGGTGCGAGAGCGTCAGTATTAAGCGGGGGAGAATTAGATCGCGATGGGAAAAAATTCGGT
TAAGGCCAGGGGGAAAGAAAAAATATAAATTAAAACATATAGTATGGGCAAGCAGGGAGCTAGAACGATT
CGCAGTTAATCCTGGCCTGTTAGAAACATCAGAAGGCTGTAGACAAATACTGGGACAGCTACAACCATCC
CTTCAGACAGGATCAGAAGAACTTAGATCATTATATAATACAGTAGCAACCCTCTATTGTGTGCATCAAA
GGATAGAGATAAAAGACACCAAGGAAGCTTTAGACAAGATAGAGGAAGAGCAAAACAAAAGTAAGACCAC
CGCACAGCAAGCGGCCGCTGATCTTCAGACCTGGAGGAGGAGATATGAGGGACAATTGGAGAAGTGAATT
ATATAAATATAAAGTAGTAAAAATTGAACCATTAGGAGTAGCACCCACCAAGGCAAAGAGAAGAGTGGTG
CAGAGAGAAAAAAGAGCAGTGGGAATAGGAGCTTTGTTCCTTGGGTTCTTGGGAGCAGCAGGAAGCACTA
TGGGCGCAGCGTCAATGACGCTGACGGTACAGGCCAGACAATTATTGTCTGGTATAGTGCAGCAGCAGAA
CAATTTGCTGAGGGCTATTGAGGCGCAACAGCATCTGTTGCAACTCACAGTCTGGGGCATCAAGCAGCTC
CAGGCAAGAATCCTGGCTGTGGAAAGATACCTAAAGGATCAACAGCTCCTGGGGATTTGGGGTTGCTCTG
GAAAACTCATTTGCACCACTGCTGTGCCTTGGAATGCTAGTTGGAGTAATAAATCTCTGGAACAGATTTG
GAATCACACGACCTGGATGGAGTGGGACAGAGAAATTAACAATTACACAAGCTTAATACACTCCTTAATT
GAAGAATCGCAAAACCAGCAAGAAAAGAATGAACAAGAATTATTGGAATTAGATAAATGGGCAAGTTTGT
GGAATTGGTTTAACATAACAAATTGGCTGTGGTATATAAAATTATTCATAATGATAGTAGGAGGCTTGGT
AGGTTTAAGAATAGTTTTTGCTGTACTTTCTATAGTGAATAGAGTTAGGCAGGGATATTCACCATTATCG
TTTCAGACCCACCTCCCAACCCCGAGGGGACCCATGCATTGCATCTCAATTAGTCAGCAACCAGGTGTGG
AAAGTCCCCAGGCTCCCCAGCAGGCAGAAGTATGCAAAGCATGCGTCTCAATTAGTCAGCAACCATAGTC
CCGCCCCTAACTCCGCCCATCCCGCCCCTAACTCCGCCCAGTTCCGCCCATTCTCCGCCCCATGGCTGAC
TAATTTTTTTTATTTATGCAGAGGCCGAGGCCGCCTCGGCCTCTGAGCTATTCCAGAAGTAGTGAGGAGG
CTTTTTTGGAGGCCTAGGCTTTTGCAAAAAGCTTTCTAGAGGTACCACCGGAGCTTACCATGACCGAGTA
CAAGCCCACGGTGCGCCTCGCCACCCGCGACGACGTCCCCAGGGCCGTACGCACCCTCGCCGCCGCGTTC
GCCGACTACCCCGCCACGCGCCACACCGTCGATCCGGACCGCCACATCGAGCGGGTCACCGAGCTGCAAG
AACTCTTCCTCACGCGCGTCGGGCTCGACATCGGCAAGGTGTGGGTCGCGGACGACGGCGCCGCCGTGGC
GGTCTGGACCACGCCGGAGAGCGTCGAAGCGGGGGCGGTGTTCGCCGAGATCGGCCCGCGCATGGCCGAG
TTGAGCGGTTCCCGGCTGGCCGCGCAGCAACAGATGGAAGGCCTCCTGGCGCCGCACCGGCCCAAGGAGC
CCGCGTGGTTCCTGGCCACCGTCGGCGTCTCGCCCGACCACCAGGGCAAGGGTCTGGGCAGCGCCGTCGT
GCTCCCCGGAGTGGAGGCGGCCGAGCGCGCCGGGGTGCCCGCCTTCCTGGAGACCTCCGCGCCCCGCAAC
CTCCCCTTCTACGAGCGGCTCGGCTTCACCGTCACCGCCGACGTCGAGGTGCCCGAAGGACCGCGCACCT
GGTGCATGACCCGCAAGCCCGGTGCCAGTTAACGAATTCTAGATCTTGAGACAAATGGCAGTATTCATCC
ACAATTTTAAAAGAAAAGGGGGGATTGGGGGGTACAGTGCAGGGGAAAGAATAGTAGACATAATAGCAAC
AGACATACAAACTAAAGAATTACAAAAACAAATTACAAAAATTCAAAATTTTCGGGTTTATTACAGGGAC
AGCAGAGATCCACTTTGGCGCCGGCTCGAGGCCTGCAGGTGCAAAGATGGATAAAGTTTTAAACAGAGAG
GAATCTTTGCAGCTAATGGACCTTCTAGGTCTTGAAAGGAGTGGGAATTGGCTCCGGTGCCCGTCAGTGG
GCAGAGCGCACATCGCCCACAGTCCCCGAGAAGTTGGGGGGAGGGGTCGGCAATTGAACCGGTGCCTAGA
GAAGGTGGCGCGGGGTAAACTGGGAAAGTGATGTCGTGTACTGGCTCCGCCTTTTTCCCGAGGGTGGGGG
AGAACCGTATATAAGTGCAGTAGTCGCCGTGAACGTTCTTTTTCGCAACGGGTTTGCCGCCAGAACACAG
GTAAGTGCCGTGTGTGGTTCCCGCGGGCCTGGCCTCTTTACGGGTTATGGCCCTTGCGTGCCTTGAATTA
CTTCCACCTGGCTGCAGTACGTGATTCTTGATCCCGAGCTTCGGGTTGGAAGTGGGTGGGAGAGTTCGAG
GCCTTGCGCTTAAGGAGCCCCTTCGCCTCGTGCTTGAGTTGAGGCCTGGCCTGGGCGCTGGGGCCGCCGC
GTGCGAATCTGGTGGCACCTTCGCGCCTGTCTCGCTGCTTTCGATAAGTCTCTAGCCATTTAAAATTTTT
GATGACCTGCTGCGACGCTTTTTTTCTGGCAAGATAGTCTTGTAAATGCGGGCCAAGATCTGCACACTGG
TATTTCGGTTTTTGGGGCCGCGGGCGGCGACGGGGCCCGTGCGTCCCAGCGCACATGTTCGGCGAGGCGG
GGCCTGCGAGCGCGGCCACCGAGAATCGGACGGGGGTAGTCTCAAGCTGGCCGGCCTGCTCTGGTGCCTG
GCCTCGCGCCGCCGTGTATCGCCCCGCCCTGGGCGGCAAGGCTGGCCCGGTCGGCACCAGTTGCGTGAGC
GGAAAGATGGCCGCTTCCCGGCCCTGCTGCAGGGAGCTCAAAATGGAGGACGCGGCGCTCGGGAGAGCGG
GCGGGTGAGTCACCCACACAAAGGAAAAGGGCCTTTCCGTCCTCAGCCGTCGCTTCATGTGACTCCACGG
AGTACCGGGCGCCGTCCAGGCACCTCGATTAGTTCTCGAGCTTTTGGAGTACGTCGTCTTTAGGTTGGGG
GGAGGGGTTTTATGCGATGGAGTTTCCCCACACTGAGTGGGTGGAGACTGAAGTTAGGCCAGCTTGGCAC
TTGATGTAATTCTCCTTGGAATTTGCCCTTTTTGAGTTTGGATCTTGGTTCATTCTCAAGCCTCAGACAG
TGGTTCAAAGTTTTTTTCTTCCATTTCAGGTGTCGTGAGGCTAGCACCGCCACCATGATGACCAAGGTAC
TAGGCATGGCCCCAGTTCTGGGCCCTAGGCCTCCACAGGAGCAGGTGGGGCCTCTGATGGTAAAAGTCGA
GGAGAAAGAAGAGAAAGGCAAGTACCTTCCTAGCCTGGAGATGTTCCGCCAGCGCTTCAGGCAGTTTGGG
TACCATGATACCCCTGGACCCCGAGAGGCCCTGAGCCAACTCCGGGTGCTCTGCTGTGAGTGGCTGAGGC
CCGAGATCCACACCAAGGAGCAGATCCTGGAGCTACTGGTGCTGGAGCAGTTCCTGACCATCCTGCCCCA
GGAGCTCCAGGCCTGGGTGCAGGAGCATTGCCCGGAGAGCGCTGAAGAGGCTGTCACTCTCCTCGAAGAT
CTGGAGCGGGAACTGGATGAGCCAGGACACCAGGTCTCAACTCCTCCAAACGAACAGAAACCGGTGTGGG
AGAAGATATCCTCCTCAGGAACTGCAAAGGAATCCCCGAGCAGCATGCAGCCACAGCCCTTGGAGACCAG
TCACAAATACGAGTCTTGGGGGCCCCTGTACATCCAAGAGTCTGGTGAGGAGCAGGAGTTCGCTCAAGAT
CCAAGAAAGGTCCGAGATTGCAGATTGAGTACCCAGCACGAGGAATCAGCAGATGAGCAGAAAGGTTCTG
AAGCAGAGGGGCTCAAAGGGGATATAATTTCTGTGATTATCGCCAATAAACCTGAGGCCAGCTTAGAGAG
GCAGTGCGTAAACCTTGAAAATGAAAAAGGAACAAAACCCCCTCTTCAAGAGGCAGGCTCCAAGAAAGGA
GAACACACACTGGGGAGAAACCTTACGTGTGCACCAAGTGTGGGAAAGCTTTCAGCCACAGCTCAAACCT
CACCCTCCACTACAGAACACACTTGGTGGACCGGCCCTATGACTGTAAGTGTGGAAAAGCTTTTGGGCAG
AGCTCAGACCTTCTTAAACATCAGAGAATGCACACAGAAGAGGCGCCATATCAGTGCAAAGATTGTGGCA
AGGCTTTCAGCGGGAAAGGCAGCCTCATTCGTCACTATCGGATCCACACTGGGGAGAAGCCTTATCAGTG
TAACGAATGTGGGAAGAGCTTCAGTCAGCATGCGGGCCTCAGCTCCCACCAGAGACTCCACACCGGAGAG
AAGCCATATAAGTGTAAGGAGTGTGGGAAAGCCTTCAACCACAGCTCCAACTTCAATAAACACCACAGAA
TCCACACCGGGGAAAAGCCCTACTGGTGTCATCACTGTGGAAAGACCTTCTGTAGCAAGTCCAATCTTTC
CAAACATCAGCGAGTCCACACTGGAGAGGGAGAAGCACCGTAACTTTCAAGCGCTCCTGTTGTTGTCGTT
GTTTTAGTAATGAACTAGTCCGTAACTTGAAAGTATTTCGATTTCTTGGCTTTATATATCTTGTGGAAAG
GACGAGGACTCGTGCATTCCAGTGCAGCCACGCGTTAAGTCGACAATCAACCTCTGGATTACAAAATTTG
TGAAAGATTGACTGGTATTCTTAACTATGTTGCTCCTTTTACGCTATGTGGATACGCTGCTTTAATGCCT
TTGTATCATGCTATTGCTTCCCGTATGGCTTTCATTTTCTCCTCCTTGTATAAATCCTGGTTGCTGTCTC
TTTATGAGGAGTTGTGGCCCGTTGTCAGGCAACGTGGCGTGGTGTGCACTGTGTTTGCTGACGCAACCCC
CACTGGTTGGGGCATTGCCACCACCTGTCAGCTCCTTTCCGGGACTTTCGCTTTCCCCCTCCCTATTGCC
ACGGCGGAACTCATCGCCGCCTGCCTTGCCCGCTGCTGGACAGGGGCTCGGCTGTTGGGCACTGACAATT
CCGTGGTGTTGTCGGGGAAATCATCGTCCTTTCCTTGGCTGCTCGCCTGTGTTGCCACCTGGATTCTGCG
CGGGACGTCCTTCTGCTACGTCCCTTCGGCCCTCAATCCAGCGGACCTTCCTTCCCGCGGCCTGCTGCCG
GCTCTGCGGCCTCTTCCGCGTCTTCGCCTTCGCCCTCAGACGAGTCGGATCTCCCTTTGGGCCGCCTCCC
CGCGTCGACTTTAAGACCAATGACTTACAAGGCAGCTGTAGATCTTAGCCACTTTTTAAAAGAAAAGGGG
GGACTGGAAGGGCTAATTCACTCCCAACGAAGACAAGATCTGCTTTTTGCTTGTACTGGGTCTCTCTGGT
TAGACCAGATCTGAGCCTGGGAGCTCTCTGGCTAACTAGGGAACCCACTGCTTAAGCCTCAATAAAGCTT
GCCTTGAGTGCTTCAAGTAGTGTGTGCCCGTCTGTTGTGTGACTCTGGTAACTAGAGATCCCTCAGACCC
TTTTAGTCAGTGTGGAAAATCTCTAGCAGTACGTATAGTAGTTCATGTCATCTTATTATTCAGTATTTAT
AACTTGCAAAGAAATGAATATCAGAGAGTGAGAGGAACTTGTTTATTGCAGCTTATAATGGTTACAAATA
AAGCAATAGCATCACAAATTTCACAAATAAAGCATTTTTTTCACTGCATTCTAGTTGTGGTTTGTCCAAA
CTCATCAATGTATCTTATCATGTCTGGCTCTAGCTATCCCGCCCCTAACTCCGCCCATCCCGCCCCTAAC
TCCGCCCAGTTCCGCCCATTCTCCGCCCCATGGCTGACTAATTTTTTTTATTTATGCAGAGGCCGAGGCC
GCCTCGGCCTCTGAGCTATTCCAGAAGTAGTGAGGAGGCTTTTTTGGAGGCCTAGGGACGTACCCAATTC
GCCCTATAGTGAGTCGTATTACGCGCGCTCACTGGCCGTCGTTTTACAACGTCGTGACTGGGAAAACCCT
GGCGTTACCCAACTTAATCGCCTTGCAGCACATCCCCCTTTCGCCAGCTGGCGTAATAGCGAAGAGGCCC
GCACCGATCGCCCTTCCCAACAGTTGCGCAGCCTGAATGGCGAATGGG
[124 nt withheld, positions 7049-7172]
C
[91 nt withheld, positions 7174-7264]
A
[49 nt withheld, positions 7266-7314]
CCTTTGACGTTGGAGTCCACGTTCTTT
[37 nt withheld, positions 7342-7378]
ACCCTATCTCGGTCTATTCTTTTGATTTATAAGGGATTTTGCCGATTTCGGCCTATTGGTTAAAAAATGA
GCTGATTTAACAAAAATTTAACGCGAATTTTAACAAAATATTAACGCTTACAATTTAGGTGGCACTTTTC
GGGGAAATGTGCGCGGAACCCCTATTTGTTTATTTTTCTAAATACATTCAAATATGTATCCGCTCATGAG
ACAATAACCCTGATAAATGCTTCAATAATATTGAAAAAGGAAGAGTATGAGTATTCAACATTTCCGTGTC
GCCCTTATTCCCTTTTTTGCGGCATTTTGCCTTCCTGTTTTTGCTCACCCAGAAACGCTGGTGAAAGTAA
AAGATGCTGAAGATCAGTTGGGTGCACGAGTGGGTTACATCGAACTGGATCTCAACAGCGGTAAGATCCT
TGAGAGTTTTCGCCCCGAAGAACGTTTTCCAATGATGAGCACTTTTAAAGTTCTGCTATGTGGCGCGGTA
TTATCCCGTATTGACGCCGGGCAAGAGCAACTCGGTCGCCGCATACACTATTCTCAGAATGACTTGGTTG
AGTACTCACCAGTCACAGAAAAGCATCTTACGGATGGCATGACAGTAAGAGAATTATGCAGTGCTGCCAT
AACCATGAGTGATAACACTGCGGCCAACTTACTTCTGACAACGATCGGAGGACCGAAGGAGCTAACCGCT
TTTTTGCACAACATGGGGGATCATGTAACTCGCCTTGATCGTTGGGAACCGGAGCTGAATGAAGCCATAC
CAAACGACGAGCGTGACACCACGATGCCTGTAGCAATGGCAACAACGTTGCGCAAACTATTAACTGGCGA
ACTACTTACTCTAGCTTCCCGGCAACAATTAATAGACTGGATGGAGGCGGATAAAGTTGCAGGACCACTT
CTGCGCTCGGCCCTTCCGGCTGGCTGGTTTATTGCTGATAAATCTGGAGCCGGTGAGCGTGGGTCTCGCG
GTATCATTGCAGCACTGGGGCCAGATGGTAAGCCCTCCCGTATCGTAGTTATCTACACGACGGGGAGTCA
GGCAACTATGGATGAACGAAATAGACAGATCGCTGAGATAGGTGCCTCACTGATTAAGCATTGGTAACTG
TCAGACCAAGTTTACTCATATATACTTTAGATTGATTTAAAACTTCATTTTTAATTTAAAAGGATCTAGG
TGAAGATCCTTTTTGATAATCTCATGACCAAAATCCCTTAACGTGAGTTTTCGTTCCACTGAGCGTCAGA
CCCCGTAGAAAAGATCAAAGGATCTTCTTGAGATCCTTTTTTTCTGCGCGTAATCTGCTGCTTGCAAACA
AAAAAACCACCGCTACCAGCGGTGGTTTGTTTGCCGGATCAAGAGCTACCAACTCTTTTTCCGAAGGTAA
CTGGCTTCAGCAGAGCGCAGATACCAAATACTGTTCTTCTAGTGTAGCCGTAGTTAGGCCACCACTTCAA
GAACTCTGTAGCACCGCCTACATACCTCGCTCTGCTAATCCTGTTACCAGTGGCTGCTGCCAGTGGCGAT
AAGTCGTGTCTTACCGGGTTGGACTCAAGACGATAGTTACCGGATAAGGCGCAGCGGTCGGGCTGAACGG
GGGGTTCGTGCACACAGCCCAGCTTGGAGCGAACGACCTACACCGAACTGAGATACCTACAGCGTGAGCT
ATGAGAAAGCGCCACGCTTCCCGAAGGGAGAAAGGCGGACAGGTATCCGGTAAGCGGCAGGGTCGGAACA
GGAGAGCGCACGAGGGAGCTTCCAGGGGGAAACGCCTGGTATCTTTATAGTCCTGTCGGGTTTCGCCACC
TCTGACTTGAGCGTCGATTTTTGTGATGCTCGTCAGGGGGGCGGAGCCTATGGAAAAACGCCAGCAACGC
GGCCTTTTTACGGTTCCTGGCCTTTTGCTGGCCTTTTGCTCACATGTTCTTTCCTGCGTTATCCCCTGAT
TCTGTGGATAACCGTATTACCGCCTTTGAGTGAGCTGATACCGCTCGCCGCAGCCGAACGACCGAGCGCA
GCGAGTCAGTGAGCGAGGAAGCGGAAGAGCGCCCAATACGCAAACCGCCTCTCCCCGCGCGTTGGCCGAT
TCATTAATGCAGCTGGCACGACAGGTTTCCCGACTGGAAAGCGGGCAGTGAGCGCAACGCAATTAATGTG
AGTTAGCTCACTCATTAGGCACCCCAGGCTTTACACTTTATGCTTCCGGCTCGTATGTTGTGTGGAATTG
TGAGCGGATAACAATTTCACACAGGAAACAGCTATGACCATGATTACGCCAAGCGCGCAATTAACCCTCA
CTAAAGGGAACAAAAGCTGGAGCTGCAAGC
Features (pLannotate 1.2.2; 32 found; start..end, strand, type, name):
      5..231     +  promoter       RSV promoter: Rous sarcoma virus enhancer/promoter
    232..412     +  LTR            5' LTR (truncated): truncated 5' long terminal repeat (LTR) from HIV-1
    459..584     +  misc_feature   HIV-1 Ψ: packaging signal of human immunodeficiency virus type 1
    568..931     +  CDS            HIV-1 gag (fragment): gag protein from human immunodeficiency virus 1; gag
   1077..1310    +  misc_feature   RRE: The Rev response element (RRE) of HIV-1 allows for Rev-dependent mRNA export from the nucleus to the cytoplasm.
   1687..1713    +  CDS            Rev (fragment): human immunodeficiency virus 1 (HIV-1) Rev protein; rev; enhances nuclear export of unspliced and incompletely spliced viral mRNAs
   1720..1743    +  promoter       SV40 promoter (fragment): SV40 early promoter
   1744..1815    +  promoter       SV40 promoter (fragment): SV40 enhancer and early promoter
   1839..1974    +  rep_origin     SV40 ori: SV40 origin of replication
   2020..2616    +  CDS            PuroR (fragment): puromycin N-acetyltransferase; pac from Streptomyces; confers resistance to puromycin
   2665..2782    +  misc_feature   cPPT/CTS: central polypurine tract and central termination sequence of HIV-1
   2847..2913    +  CDS            small t antigen (fragment): SV40 (simian virus 40) small t antigen
   2920..4098    +  promoter       EF-1α promoter: strong constitutive promoter for human elongation factor EF-1α
   4115..4900    +  CDS            ZSCAN21 (fragment): ZSC21_HUMAN - Also known as ZFP38, ZNF38. Experimental evidence at protein level: Swiss-Prot protein existence level 1. Strong transcriptional activator (By similarity). Plays an important role in spermatogenesis; essential for the progression of meiotic prophase I in spermatocytes (By similarity). From Homo sapiens (Human).
   4921..5007    +  CDS            ZNF787 (fragment): ZN787_HUMAN - Experimental evidence at protein level: Swiss-Prot protein existence level 1. May be involved in transcriptional regulation. From Homo sapiens (Human).
   5480..5533    +  promoter       U6 promoter (fragment): RNA polymerase III promoter for human U6 snRNA
   5575..6163    +  misc_feature   WPRE: woodchuck hepatitis virus posttranscriptional regulatory element
   6214..6233    +  misc_feature   cPPT/CTS (fragment): central polypurine tract and central termination sequence of HIV-1
   6235..6468    +  LTR            3' LTR (ΔU3): self-inactivating 3' long terminal repeat (LTR) from HIV-1
   6546..6667    +  polyA_signal   SV40 poly(A) signal: SV40 polyadenylation signal
   6707..6842    +  rep_origin     SV40 ori: SV40 origin of replication
   6863..6881    -  promoter       T7 promoter: promoter for bacteriophage T7 RNA polymerase
   6889..7044    +  CDS            lacZα (fragment): LacZα fragment of β-galactosidase; lacZ fragment
   7049..7477    +  rep_origin     f1 ori (sequence partly withheld): f1 bacteriophage origin of replication; arrow indicates direction of (+) strand synthesis
   7530..7634    +  promoter       AmpR promoter: bla
   7635..8495    +  CDS            AmpR: β-lactamase; bla; confers resistance to ampicillin, carbenicillin, and related antibiotics
   8666..9254    +  rep_origin     ori: high-copy-number ColE1/pMB1/pBR322/pUC origin of replication
   9437..9529    +  CDS            lacI (fragment): lac repressor; lacI; The lac repressor binds to the lac operator to inhibit transcription in E. coli. This inhibition can be relieved by adding lactose or isopropyl-β-D-thiogalactopyranoside (IPTG).
   9542..9563    +  protein_bind   CAP binding site: CAP binding activates transcription in the presence of cAMP. E. coli catabolite activator protein
   9578..9608    +  promoter       lac promoter: promoter for the E. coli lac operon
   9616..9632    +  protein_bind   lac operator: The lac repressor binds to the lac operator to inhibit transcription in E. coli. This inhibition can be relieved by adding lactose or isopropyl-β-D-thiogalactopyranoside (IPTG). lac repressor encoded by lacI
   9677..9695    +  promoter       T3 promoter: promoter for bacteriophage T3 RNA polymerase
