[The description below was written by a language model from this plasmid's Addgene catalogue record and pLannotate feature annotations shown in this document.]
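Description:
TFORF0620 is a third-generation-style, self-inactivating lentiviral expression plasmid built on the pLX_TRC317 backbone. It carries the human zinc-finger transcription factor ZSCAN21 (also known as ZNF38 or Zipro1) for overexpression in mammalian cells. It belongs to a barcoded transcription factor ORF collection in which each ORF is paired with a unique 24-bp barcode, so the factor delivered to a cell can be identified in pooled screens. In bacteria the plasmid is maintained through a high-copy ColE1/pUC-type origin and selected with ampicillin via β-lactamase. An f1 origin and remnants of a lac/T7/T3 cloning region are also present. The depositor notes that the plasmid may recombine.

The viral portion starts with an RSV promoter fused to a truncated HIV-1 5' LTR, which drives genomic RNA production in packaging cells. This is followed by the Ψ packaging signal with a partial gag sequence and the Rev response element for Rev-dependent nuclear export. An SV40 early promoter/origin segment sits upstream of a puromycin N-acetyltransferase gene, allowing selection of transduced cells. Next comes a cPPT/CTS element, which aids nuclear import of the reverse-transcribed genome. The EF-1α promoter then drives the roughly 1.45 kb synthesized ZSCAN21 ORF. The automated annotation matches only part of this ORF to ZSCAN21 and labels a short adjacent stretch as ZNF787, probably reflecting similarity among zinc-finger domains. The barcode is not annotated in the feature table, so its exact position is not stated. A WPRE downstream enhances transcript expression, and the ΔU3 3' LTR inactivates the viral promoter after integration. The construct is suited to individual or pooled gain-of-function studies, such as directed differentiation screens.
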