Addgene plasmid #143055: TFORF0620
Purpose: Lentiviral vector for overexpressing transcription factor ORFs with unique 24-bp barcodes. Barcodes facilitate identification of transcription factors in pooled screens.
Depositing lab: Feng Zhang. Depositing organization: Broad Institute. Publication: A transcription factor atlas of directed differentiation. Joung J, Ma S, Tay T, Geiger-Schuller KR, Kirchgatterer PC, Verdine VK, Guo B, Arias-Garcia MA, Allen WE, Singh A, Kuksenko O, Abudayyeh OO, Gootenberg JS, Fu Z, Macrae RK, Buenrostro JD, Regev A, Zhang F. Cell. 2023 Jan 5;186(1):209-229.e26. doi: 10.1016/j.cell.2022.11.026. PubMed 36608654.
Backbone
  Vector backbone: pLX_TRC317
  Backbone manufacturer: Broad Institute Genetic Perturbation Platform
  Backbone size w/o insert (bp): 8264
  Vector type: Mammalian Expression, Lentiviral
  Selectable markers: Puromycin
Growth in bacteria
  Bacterial resistance: Ampicillin, 100 μg/mL
  Growth temperature: 37°C
  Growth strain: NEB Stable
  Copy number: High Copy
Gene/Insert
  Gene/Insert name: ZSCAN21
  Species: H. sapiens (human)
  Insert size (bp): 1454
  Entrez Gene: ZSCAN21 (a.k.a. NY-REN-21, ZNF38, Zipro1)
  Promoter: EF1a
  Cloning method: Unknown
  Sequencing primers: 5′ GGGTGGAGACTGAAGTTAGGCCAG; 3′ CACATAGCGTAAAAGGAGCAACATAG
Terms and licenses: Academic/Nonprofit Terms; Industry Terms: Not Available to Industry
Depositor comments: XM_017012585,ENST00000456748 . The transcription factor ORF portion of this plasmid was synthesized by Genewiz. Please test multiple small colonies in case of plasmid recombination. To make this collection available in a timely manner, a portion of this collection was not fully sequenced by Addgene. If an Addgene verified full plasmid sequence is not available, please contact us prior to placing an order to request the full sequence.
How to cite: TFORF0620 was a gift from Feng Zhang (Addgene plasmid # 143055 ; http://n2t.net/addgene:143055 ; RRID:Addgene_143055)
