>Addgene plasmid #143055 | TFORF0620 | depositor partial sequence | sequence record 281303 | Insert
ACCGCCACCATGATGACCAAGGTACTAGGCATGGCCCCAGTTCTGGGCCCTAGGCCTCCACAGGAGCAGG
TGGGGCCTCTGATGGTAAAAGTCGAGGAGAAAGAAGAGAAAGGCAAGTACCTTCCTAGCCTGGAGATGTT
CCGCCAGCGCTTCAGGCAGTTTGGGTACCATGATACCCCTGGACCCCGAGAGGCCCTGAGCCAACTCCGG
GTGCTCTGCTGTGAGTGGCTGAGGCCCGAGATCCACACCAAGGAGCAGATCCTGGAGCTACTGGTGCTGG
AGCAGTTCCTGACCATCCTGCCCCAGGAGCTCCAGGCCTGGGTGCAGGAGCATTGCCCGGAGAGCGCTGA
AGAGGCTGTCACTCTCCTCGAAGATCTGGAGCGGGAACTGGATGAGCCAGGACACCAGGTCTCAACTCCT
CCAAACGAACAGAAACCGGTGTGGGAGAAGATATCCTCCTCAGGAACTGCAAAGGAATCCCCGAGCAGCA
TGCAGCCACAGCCCTTGGAGACCAGTCACAAATACGAGTCTTGGGGGCCCCTGTACATCCAAGAGTCTGG
TGAGGAGCAGGAGTTCGCTCAAGATCCAAGAAAGGTCCGAGATTGCAGATTGAGTACCCAGCACGAGGAA
TCAGCAGATGAGCAGAAAGGTTCTGAAGCAGAGGGGCTCAAAGGGGATATAATTTCTGTGATTATCGCCA
ATAAACCTGAGGCCAGCTTAGAGAGGCAGTGCGTAAACCTTGAAAATGAAAAAGGAACAAAACCCCCTCT
TCAAGAGGCAGGCTCCAAGAAAGGAGAACACACACTGGGGAGAAACCTTACGTGTGCACCAAGTGTGGGA
AAGCTTTCAGCCACAGCTCAAACCTCACCCTCCACTACAGAACACACTTGGTGGACCGGCCCTATGACTG
TAAGTGTGGAAAAGCTTTTGGGCAGAGCTCAGACCTTCTTAAACATCAGAGAATGCACACAGAAGAGGCG
CCATATCAGTGCAAAGATTGTGGCAAGGCTTTCAGCGGGAAAGGCAGCCTCATTCGTCACTATCGGATCC
ACACTGGGGAGAAGCCTTATCAGTGTAACGAATGTGGGAAGAGCTTCAGTCAGCATGCGGGCCTCAGCTC
CCACCAGAGACTCCACACCGGAGAGAAGCCATATAAGTGTAAGGAGTGTGGGAAAGCCTTCAACCACAGC
TCCAACTTCAATAAACACCACAGAATCCACACCGGGGAAAAGCCCTACTGGTGTCATCACTGTGGAAAGA
CCTTCTGTAGCAAGTCCAATCTTTCCAAACATCAGCGAGTCCACACTGGAGAGGGAGAAGCACCGTAACT
TTCAAGCGCTCCTGTTGTTGTCGTTGTTTTAGTAATGAACTAGTCCGTAACTTGAAAGTATTTCGATTTC
TTGGCTTTATATATCTTGTGGAAAGGACGAGGACTCGTGCATTCCAGTGCAGCC
