>Addgene plasmid #143055 | TFORF0620 | depositor partial sequence | sequence record 281304 | Barcode
GGACTCGTGCATTCCAGTGCAGCC
